Addgene plasmid #197538: pEPSW1KN0022
Purpose: MoClo Level 1 luciferase reporter
Depositing lab: Nicola Patron. Depositing organization: Earlham Institute. Publication: Tuning Plant Promoters Using a Simple Split Luciferase Method to Assess Transcription Factor-DNA Interactions. Cai YM, Witham S, Patron NJ. ACS Synth Biol. 2023 Nov 17;12(11):3482-3486. doi: 10.1021/acssynbio.3c00094. Epub 2023 Oct 19. PubMed 37856867.
Backbone
  Vector backbone: pCK1
  Vector type: Synthetic Biology
Growth in bacteria
  Bacterial resistance: Kanamycin, 50 μg/mL
  Growth temperature: 37°C
  Growth strain: DH5alpha
  Copy number: High Copy
Gene/Insert
  Gene/Insert name: DREB26::LucN::FLAG::nosT
  Species: Synthetic
  Cloning method: Restriction Enzyme; 5′ cloning site BsaI (destroyed during cloning); 3′ cloning site BsaI (destroyed during cloning)
Terms and licenses: Academic/Nonprofit Terms; Industry Terms: Not Available to Industry
Depositor comments: Please visit https://doi.org/10.1101/2023.02.13.528283 for bioRxiv preprint.
How to cite: pEPSW1KN0022 was a gift from Nicola Patron (Addgene plasmid # 197538 ; http://n2t.net/addgene:197538 ; RRID:Addgene_197538)
