[The description below was written by a language model from this plasmid's Addgene catalogue record and pLannotate feature annotations shown in this document.]
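Description:
pEPSW1KN0022 is a MoClo (Golden Gate) Level 1 transcriptional unit built in the pCK1 backbone. It was assembled through BsaI sites that were destroyed during cloning, as is usual for Type IIS assembly. The feature table shows a binary vector architecture. A ColE1/pUC-type origin with the pBR322 bom region supports high-copy propagation in E. coli. The pVS1 oriV, RepA and StaA functions allow replication and stable maintenance in Agrobacterium. Selection in bacteria is by kanamycin through an aph(3')-Ia KanR gene located outside the T-DNA. Nopaline-type left and right border repeats flank the cargo, so the cassette could be delivered to plant cells by Agrobacterium, although the record does not state the delivery route.

The insert is listed as DREB26::LucN::FLAG::nosT, a synthetic unit in which DREB26 is joined to an N-terminal luciferase fragment and a FLAG epitope tag, terminated by the nopaline synthase terminator. The annotation agrees with this: it detects a partial NanoLuc coding sequence followed by the NOS terminator just inside the right border, which indicates that LucN is a split NanoLuc fragment. The FLAG tag and the DREB26 sequence were not annotated. The promoter driving the unit is not stated in the record, and the only promoter hit is an 18-nt match to yeast ADH1, which is too short to be meaningful. No plant selectable marker is annotated within the T-DNA.

According to the stated purpose and the title of the associated publication, the plasmid serves as a luciferase reporter component in a split-luciferase method for assessing transcription factor–DNA interactions when tuning plant promoters.
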