Features (pLannotate 1.2.2; 13 found; start..end, strand, type, name):
   1113..1307    +  rep_origin     pVS1 oriV: origin of replication for the Pseudomonas plasmid pVS1 (Heeb et al., 2000)
   1510..1549    +  CDS            rop (fragment): Rop protein, which maintains plasmids at low copy number; rop
   1651..1791    +  misc_feature   bom: basis of mobility region from pBR322
   1977..2565    -  rep_origin     ori: high-copy-number ColE1/pMB1/pBR322/pUC origin of replication
   2653..3468    -  CDS            KanR: aminoglycoside phosphotransferase; aph(3')-Ia; confers resistance to kanamycin in bacteria or G418 (Geneticin®) in eukaryotes
   3901..3925    +  misc_feature   LB T-DNA repeat: left border repeat from nopaline C58 T-DNA
   4696..4713    +  promoter       ADH1 promoter (fragment): S. cerevisiae ADH1; promoter for alcohol dehydrogenase 1
   5072..5583    +  CDS            Nluc (fragment): NanoLuc® luciferase human codon-optimized
   5684..5936    +  terminator     NOS terminator: nopaline synthase terminator and poly(A) signal
   5960..5984    +  misc_feature   RB T-DNA repeat: right border repeat from nopaline C58 T-DNA
   6324..6725    +  CDS            Y4CG_SINFN (fragment): Protein inferred from homology: Swiss-Prot protein existence level 3. From Sinorhizobium fredii (strain NBRC 101917 / NGR234).
   7285..7914    +  CDS            pVS1 StaA: stability protein from the Pseudomonas plasmid pVS1 (Heeb et al., 2000)
   8343..1047    +  CDS            pVS1 RepA (across the origin): replication protein from the Pseudomonas plasmid pVS1 (Heeb et al., 2000)
>Addgene plasmid #197538 | pEPSW1KN0022 | addgene full sequence | sequence record 387015 | Addgene NGS Result
GTACAAATCGGCGCGGCGCTGGGTGATGACCTGGTGGAGAAGTTGAAGGCCGCGCAGGCCGCCCAGCGGC
AACGCATCGAGGCAGAAGCACGCCCCGGTGAATCGTGGCAAGCGGCCGCTGATCGAATCCGCAAAGAATC
CCGGCAACCGCCGGCAGCCGGTGCGCCGTCGATTAGGAAGCCGCCCAAGGGCGACGAGCAACCAGATTTT
TTCGTTCCGATGCTCTATGACGTGGGCACCCGCGATAGTCGCAGCATCATGGACGTGGCCGTTTTCCGTC
TGTCGAAGCGTGACCGACGAGCTGGCGAGGTGATCCGCTACGAGCTTCCAGACGGGCACGTAGAGGTTTC
CGCAGGGCCGGCCGGCATGGCCAGTGTGTGGGATTACGACCTGGTACTGATGGCGGTTTCCCATCTAACC
GAATCCATGAACCGATACCGGGAAGGGAAGGGAGACAAGCCCGGCCGCGTGTTCCGTCCACACGTTGCGG
ACGTACTCAAGTTCTGCCGGCGAGCCGATGGCGGAAAGCAGAAAGACGACCTGGTAGAAACCTGCATTCG
GTTAAACACCACGCACGTTGCCATGCAGCGTACGAAGAAGGCCAAGAACGGCCGCCTGGTGACGGTATCC
GAGGGTGAAGCCTTGATTAGCCGCTACAAGATCGTAAAGAGCGAAACCGGGCGGCCGGAGTACATCGAGA
TCGAGCTAGCTGATTGGATGTACCGCGAGATCACAGAAGGCAAGAACCCGGACGTGCTGACGGTTCACCC
CGATTACTTTTTGATCGATCCCGGCATCGGCCGTTTTCTCTACCGCCTGGCACGCCGCGCCGCAGGCAAG
GCAGAAGCCAGATGGTTGTTCAAGACGATCTACGAACGCAGTGGCAGCGCCGGAGAGTTCAAGAAGTTCT
GTTTCACCGTGCGCAAGCTGATCGGGTCAAATGACCTGCCGGAGTACGATTTGAAGGAGGAGGCGGGGCA
GGCTGGCCCGATCCTAGTCATGCGCTACCGCAACCTGATCGAGGGCGAAGCATCCGCCGGTTCCTAATGT
ACGGAGCAGATGCTAGGGCAAATTGCCCTAGCAGGGGAAAAAGGTCGAAAAGGACTCTTTCCTGTGGATA
GCACGTACATTGGGAACCCAAAGCCGTACATTGGGAACCGGAACCCGTACATTGGGAACCCAAAGCCGTA
CATTGGGAACCGGTCACACATGTAAGTGACTGATATAAAAGAGAAAAAAGGCGATTTTTCCGCCTAAAAC
TCTTTAAAACTTATTAAAACTCTTAAAACCCGCCTGGCCTGTGCATAACTGTCTGGCCAGCGCACAGCCG
AAGTGCTGCAAAAAGCGCCTACCCTTCGGTCGCTGCGCTCCCTACGCCCCGCCGCTTCGCGTCGGCCTAT
CGCGGCCGCTGGCCGCTCAAAAATGGCTGGCCTACGGCCAGGCAATCTACCAGGGCGCGGACAAGCCGCG
CCGTCGCCACTCGACCGCCGGCGCCCACATCAAGGCACCCTGCCTCGCGCGTTTCGGTGATGACGGTGAA
AACCTCTGACACATGCAGCTCCCGGTGACGGTCACAGCTTGTCTGTAAGCGGATGCCGGGAGCAGACAAG
CCCGTCAGGGCGCGTCAGCGGGTGTTGGCGGGTGTCGGGGCGCAGCCATGACCCAGTCACGTAGCGATAG
CGGAGTGTATACTGGCTTAACTATGCGGCATCAGAGCAGATTGTACTGAGAGTGCACCATATGCGGTGTG
AAATACCGCACAGATGCGTAAGGAGAAAATACCGCATCAGGCGCTCATCCGCTTCCTCGCTCACTGACTC
GCTGCGCTCGGTCGTTCGGCTGCGGCGAGCGGTATCAGCTCACTCAAAGGCGGTAATACGGTTATCCACA
GAATCAGGGGATAACGCAGGAAAGAACATGTGAGCAAAAGGCCAGCAAAAGGCCAGGAACCGTAAAAAGG
CCGCGTTGCTGGCGTTTTTCCATAGGCTCCGCCCCCCTGACGAGCATCACAAAAATCGACGCTCAAGTCA
GAGGTGGCGAAACCCGACAGGACTATAAAGATACCAGGCGTTTCCCCCTGGAAGCTCCCTCGTGCGCTCT
CCTGTTCCGACCCTGCCGCTTACCGGATACCTGTCCGCCTTTCTCCCTTCGGGAAGCGTGGCGCTTTCTC
ATAGCTCACGCTGTAGGTATCTCAGTTCGGTGTAGGTCGTTCGCTCCAAGCTGGGCTGTGTGCACGAACC
CCCCGTTCAGCCCGACCGCTGCGCCTTATCCGGTAACTATCGTCTTGAGTCCAACCCGGTAAGACACGAC
TTATCGCCACTGGCAGCAGCCACTGGTAACAGGATTAGCAGAGCGAGGTATGTAGGCGGTGCTACAGAGT
TCTTGAAGTGGTGGCCTAACTACGGCTACACTAGAAGGACAGTATTTGGTATCTGCGCTCTGCTGAAGCC
AGTTACCTTCGGAAAAAGAGTTGGTAGCTCTTGATCCGGCAAACAAACCACCGCTGGTAGCGGTGGTTTT
TTTGTTTGCAAGCAGCAGATTACGCGCAGAAAAAAAGGATCTCAAGAAGATCCTTTGATCTTTTCTACGG
GGTCTGACGCTCAGTGGAACGAAAACTCACGTTAAGGGATTTTGGTCATGCATTCTAGGTGATTAGAAAA
ACTCATCGAGCATCAAATGAAACTGCAATTTATTCATATCAGGATTATCAATACCATATTTTTGAAAAAG
CCGTTTCTGTAATGAAGGAGAAAACTCACCGAGGCAGTTCCATAGGATGGCAAGATCCTGGTATCGGTCT
GCGATTCCGACTCGTCCAACATCAATACAACCTATTAATTTCCCCTCGTCAAAAATAAGGTTATCAAGTG
AGAAATCACCATGAGTGACGACTGAATCCGGTGAGAATGGCAAAAGTTTATGCATTTCTTTCCAGACTTG
TTCAACAGGCCAGCCATTACGCTCGTCATCAAAATCACTCGCATCAACCAAACCGTTATTCATTCGTGAT
TGCGCCTGAGCGAGTCGAAATACGCGATCGCTGTTAAAAGGACAATTACAAACAGGAATCGAATGCAACC
GGCGCAGGAACACTGCCAGCGCATCAACAATATTTTCACCTGAATCAGGATATTCTTCTAATACCTGGAA
TGCTGTTTTCCCTGGGATCGCAGTGGTGAGTAACCATGCATCATCAGGAGTACGGATAAAATGCTTGATG
GTCGGAAGAGGCATAAATTCCGTCAGCCAGTTTAGTCTGACCATCTCATCTGTAACATCATTGGCAACGC
TACCTTTGCCATGTTTCAGAAACAACTCTGGCGCATCGGGCTTCCCATACAATCGGTAGATTGTCGCACC
TGATTGCCCGACATTATCGCGAGCCCATTTATACCCATATAAATCAGCATCCATGTTGGAATTTAATCGC
GGCCTTGAGCAAGACGTTTCCCGTTGAATATGGCTCATAACAGAACTTATTATTTCCTTCCTCTTTTCTA
CAGTATTTAAAGATACCCCAAGAAGCTAATTATAACAAGACGAACTCCAATTCACTGTTCCTTGCATTCT
AAAACCTTAAATACCAGAAAACAGCTTTTTCAAAGTTGTTTTCAAAGTTGGCGTATAACATAGTATCGAC
GGAGCCGATTTTGAAACCGCGGTGATCACAGGCAGCAACGCTCTGTCATCGTTACAATCAACATGCTACC
CTCCGCGAGATCATCCGTGTTTCAAACCCGGCAGCTTAGTTGCCGTTCTTCCGAATAGCATCGGTAACAT
GAGCAAAGTCTGCCGCCTTACAACGGCTCTCCCGCTGACGCCGTCCCGGACTGATGGGCTGCCTGTATCG
AGTGGTGATTTTGTGCCGAGCTGCCGGTCGGGGAGCTGTTGGCTGGCTGGTGGCAGGATATATTGTGGTG
TAAACATAACGAATTGCTCTTCAATGAGGAGCAATAATTAAACCATAAATGGGGCCACTTTCTTGGAAAG
TTCGTATTACGAGTTAACGCGTTAAAACGCAGCTGTAATTCGTAATCTCCTGATAGTGATGATAGGTACG
TATATAGTCAATATATAAAAGAAAATTGATATCTCACAACCTAAAAAAATACTATAGGATATTTTAGCAT
CACTCCTCGATTTGCTCATCAACTGGCGTCCGTGTGTATAATATATATACTCTCCTGGTTAATTAATTCC
TAGCAAAATTGACTCCAATCGGTAATTTATTTTAGTTTGATAGTTTAGTTCACTCGGTTTATATTTTGGA
CAAATTCTAGAAAGAATCTAACACGTTAATAAACTTGGAGAGAATAAATCTAATTGTAAAATGGACCCTT
GTGAAATTAATGTTTTTTGTCATTTAAATTGTAGAATAAAAAAATATACATTTTTCTTTGTAACAAGAAC
ATGCAATTGATAAAAATTTACGTGATCGCATAATTAATTGTTGTTTTGTGGTTCCTCAATAAAAAAAGCC
AATCAAAATCATTATACGTTTATGTATTTTTCCTCTAAATACCAAGAATATTAGTTATACATGATTTATT
TTTTATAAGAAAATGCAAAAATAGCAAAAGGTTAAGATGAGGCCATGTTCAGGTTCATTGTTCGAACTTC
GAACAATTGGGCAAAGCCTTAACATGCATCCATATTCGAATAAATAACTAAGCTCCAAAGATTTATGTTC
ACTAGTTTCTTTTTTTTTCTTTTTTTAATTTGAATGGAACAAAAATGTATTAATGCCAATTGCTAGGATA
AAGGAAAAATTAGAAGAAAAACACCTGTCATGCACCACAATGTCACATTCATACACAAGAAACCATACTA
TATTTCATTTGACCCTATTTTAGATTTATATCAATAAATAATATTTCATCTCTTCCTCTCCCATACCCCT
CCCAAATCAATCCATCTCTATATATAATCTTCTCAGCTCACACTAATCCTCATCAAAAAATCTCTATCCA
TCCACAACAACAACAAAAACTCAAGAACAATATCTCCACTTGATCACTACCACATTGTCCAATCACTCTA
CAAAGCCTGTACGTACACAACAACATTACCAATGGTATTCACACTCGAAGATTTCGTTGGGGACTGGCGA
CAGACAGCCGGCTACAACCTGGACCAAGTCCTTGAACAGGGAGGTGTGTCCAGTTTGTTTCAGAATCTCG
GGGTGTCCGTAACTCCGATCCAAAGGATTGTCCTGAGCGGTGAAAATGGGCTGAAGATCGACATCCATGT
CATCATCCCGTATGAAGGTCTGAGCGGCGACCAAATGGGCCAGATCGAAAAAATTTTTAAGGTGGTGTAC
CCTGTGGATGATCATCACTTTAAGGTGATCCTGCACTATGGCACACTGGTAATCGACGGGGTTACGCCGA
ACATGATCGACTATTTCGGACGGCCGTATGAAGGCATCGCCGTGTTCGACGGCAAAAAGATCACTGTAAC
AGGGACCCTGTGGAACGGCAACAAAATTATCGACGAGCGCCTGATCAACCCCGACGGCTCCCTGCTGTTC
CGAGTAACCATCAACGGAGTGACCGGCTGGCGGCTGTGCGAACGCATTCTGGCTTCGGATTATAAGGACC
ATGACGGAGACTATAAGGACCATGACCTCGACGCTGCAGCAGCGGATTATAAGGACGATGACGATAAGTG
AGCTTGTCAAGCAGATCGTTCAAACATTTGGCAATAAAGTTTCTTAAGATTGAATCCTGTTGCCGGTCTT
GCGATGATTATCATATAATTTCTGTTGAATTACGTTAAGCATGTAATAATTAACATGTAATGCATGACGT
TATTTATGAGATGGGTTTTTATGATTAGAGTCCCGCAATTATACATTTAATACGCGATAGAAAACAAAAT
ATAGCGCGCAAACTAGGATAAATTATCGCGCGCGGTGTCATCTATGTTACTAGATCGACGCTAGCATGAA
GAGCAATTCTGACAGGATATATTGGCGGGTAAACCTAAGAGAAAAGAGCGTTTATTAGAATAATCGGATA
TTTAAAAGGGCGTGAAAAGGTTTATCCGTTCGTCCATTTGTATGTGCATGCCAACCACAGGGTTCCCCTC
GGGATCAAAGTACTTTGATCCAACCCCTCCGCTGCTATAGTGCAGTCGGCTTCTGACGTTCAGTGCAGCC
GTCATCTGAAAACGACATGTCGCACAAGTCCTAAGTTACGCGACAGGCTGCCGCCCTGCCCTTTTCCTGG
CGTTTTCTTGTCGCGTGTTTTAGTCGCATAAAGTAGAATACTTGCGACTAGAACCGGAGACATTACGCCA
TGAACAAGAGCGCCGCCGCTGGCCTGCTGGGCTATGCCCGCGTCAGCACCGACGACCAGGACTTGACCAA
CCAACGGGCCGAACTGCACGCGGCCGGCTGCACCAAGCTGTTTTCCGAGAAGATCACCGGCACCAGGCGC
GACCGCCCGGAGCTGGCCAGGATGCTTGACCACCTACGCCCTGGCGACGTTGTGACAGTGACCAGGCTAG
ACCGCCTGGCCCGCAGCACCCGCGACCTACTGGACATTGCCGAGCGCATCCAGGAGGCCGGCGCGGGCCT
GCGTAGCCTGGCAGAGCCGTGGGCCGACACCACCACGCCGGCCGGCCGCATGGTGTTGACCGTGTTCGCC
GGCATTGCCGAGTTCGAGCGTTCCCTAATCATCGACCGCACCCGGAGCGGGCGCGAGGCCGCCAAGGCCC
GAGGCGTGAAGTTTGGCCCCCGCCCTACCCTCACCCCGGCACAGATCGCGCACGCCCGCGAGCTGATCGA
CCAGGAAGGCCGCACCGTGAAAGAGGCGGCTGCACTGCTTGGCGTGCATCGCTCGACCCTGTACCGCGCA
CTTGAGCGCAGCGAGGAAGTGACGCCCACCGAGGCCAGGCGGCGCGGTGCCTTCCGTGAGGACGCATTGA
CCGAGGCCGACGCCCTGGCGGCCGCCGAGAATGAACGCCAAGAGGAACAAGCATGAAACCGCACCAGGAC
GGCCAGGACGAACCGTTTTTCATTACCGAAGAGATCGAGGCGGAGATGATCGCGGCCGGGTACGTGTTCG
AGCCGCCCGCGCACCTCTCAACCGTGCGGCTGCATGAAATCCTGGCCGGTTTGTCTGATGCCAAGCTGGC
GGCCTGGCCGGCCAGCTTGGCCGCTGAAGAAACCGAGCGCCGCCGTCTAAAAAGGTGATGTGTATTTGAG
TAAAACAGCTTGCGTCATGCGGTCGCTGCGTATATGATGCGATGAGTAAATAAACAAATACGCAAGGGGA
ACGCATGAAGGTTATCGCTGTACTTAACCAGAAAGGCGGGTCAGGCAAGACGACCATCGCAACCCATCTA
GCCCGCGCCCTGCAACTCGCCGGGGCCGATGTTCTGTTAGTCGATTCCGATCCCCAGGGCAGTGCCCGCG
ATTGGGCGGCCGTGCGGGAAGATCAACCGCTAACCGTTGTCGGCATCGACCGCCCGACGATTGACCGCGA
CGTGAAGGCCATCGGCCGGCGCGACTTCGTAGTGATCGACGGAGCGCCCCAGGCGGCGGACTTGGCTGTG
TCCGCGATCAAGGCAGCCGACTTCGTGCTGATTCCGGTGCAGCCAAGCCCTTACGACATATGGGCCACCG
CCGACCTGGTGGAGCTGGTTAAGCAGCGCATTGAGGTCACGGATGGAAGGCTACAAGCGGCCTTTGTCGT
GTCGCGGGCGATCAAAGGCACGCGCATCGGCGGTGAGGTTGCCGAGGCGCTGGCCGGGTACGAGCTGCCC
ATTCTTGAGTCCCGTATCACGCAGCGCGTGAGCTACCCAGGCACTGCCGCCGCCGGCACAACCGTTCTTG
AATCAGAACCCGAGGGCGACGCTGCCCGCGAGGTCCAGGCGCTGGCCGCTGAAATTAAATCAAAACTCAT
TTGAGTTAATGAGGTAAAGAGAAAATGAGCAAAAGCACAAACACGCTAAGTGCCGGCCGTCCGAGCGCAC
GCAGCAGCAAGGCTGCAACGTTGGCCAGCCTGGCAGACACGCCAGCCATGAAGCGGGTCAACTTTCAGTT
GCCGGCGGAGGATCACACCAAGCTGAAGATGTACGCGGTACGCCAAGGCAAGACCATTACCGAGCTGCTA
TCTGAATACATCGCGCAGCTACCAGAGTAAATGAGCAAATGAATAAATGAGTAGATGAATTTTAGCGGCT
AAAGGAGGCGGCATGGAAAATCAAGAACAACCAGGCACCGACGCCGTGGAATGCCCCATGTGTGGAGGAA
CGGGCGGTTGGCCAGGCGTAAGCGGCTGGGTTGCCTGCCGGCCCTGCAATGGCACTGGAACCCCCAAGCC
CGAGGAATCGGCGTGAGCGGTCGCAAACCATCCGGCCCG
